Addgene plasmid #37931: MSCV-N BFLF2
Depositing lab: Karl Munger. Depositing organization: Brigham and Women's Hospital. Publication: Interpreting cancer genomes using systematic host network perturbations by tumour virus proteins. Rozenblatt-Rosen O, Deo RC, Padi M, Adelmant G, Calderwood MA, Rolland T, Grace M, Dricot A, Askenazi M, Tavares M, Pevzner SJ, Abderazzaq F, Byrdsong D, Carvunis AR, Chen AA, Cheng J, Correll M, Duarte M, Fan C, Feltkamp MC, Ficarro SB, Franchi R, Garg BK, Gulbahce N, Hao T, Holthaus AM, James R, Korkhin A, Litovchick L, Mar JC, Pak TR, Rabello S, Rubio R, Shen Y, Singh S, Spangle JM, Tasan M, Wanamaker S, Webber JT, Roecklein-Canfield J, Johannsen E, Barabasi AL, Beroukhim R, Kieff E, Cusick ME, Hill DE, Munger K, Marto JA, Quackenbush J, Roth FP, DeCaprio JA, Vidal M. Nature. 2012 Jul 26;487(7408):491-5. 10.1038/nature11288 PubMed 22810586.
Backbone
  Vector backbone: MSCV-N FLAGHA
  Backbone size w/o insert (bp): 8162
  Total vector size (bp): 7616
  Vector type: Mammalian Expression, Retroviral
  Selectable markers: Puromycin
Growth in bacteria
  Bacterial resistance: Ampicillin, 100 μg/mL
  Growth temperature: 37°C
  Growth strain: DH5alpha
  Copy number: Low Copy
Gene/Insert
  Gene/Insert name: BFLF2 (alt name: HHV4 BFLF2)
  Insert size (bp): 954
  GenBank ID: YP_401647.1
  Entrez Gene: BFLF2 (a.k.a. HHV4_BFLF2)
  Promoter: PKG
  Tag / fusion protein: Flag (N terminal on backbone); HA (N terminal on backbone)
  Cloning method: Gateway Cloning
  Sequencing primers: 5′ LXSN 5'; 3′ MSCV-N seq. rev
Resource information
  A portion of this plasmid was derived from a plasmid made by: E. Kieff lab
Terms and licenses: Academic/Nonprofit Terms; Industry Terms: Not Available to Industry
Depositor comments: Note that the Gateway cloning reaction has left several vector-based nucleotides in frame with the 3' end of the insert, leaving additional amino acid residues [PTFLYKVVR] fused to the C-terminus of translated protein.
How to cite: MSCV-N BFLF2 was a gift from Karl Munger (Addgene plasmid # 37931 ; http://n2t.net/addgene:37931 ; RRID:Addgene_37931)
