[The description below was written by a language model from this plasmid's Addgene catalogue record.]
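Description:
MSCV-N BFLF2 is a retroviral mammalian expression plasmid built on the MSCV-N FLAGHA backbone, a murine stem cell virus-type vector used to make recombinant retrovirus for stable gene delivery into mammalian cells. In bacteria it is maintained as a low-copy plasmid under ampicillin selection, and transduced mammalian cells are selected with puromycin. The record gives a total size of 7616 bp. This is smaller than the listed 8162 bp empty backbone, presumably because the Gateway recombination used for cloning replaces a larger destination cassette with the insert.

The payload is the 954 bp BFLF2 open reading frame from Epstein-Barr virus (human herpesvirus 4). It is fused in frame to N-terminal Flag and HA epitope tags supplied by the backbone. The tandem tags allow detection of the protein and sequential affinity purification of it together with associated host proteins. The depositor notes that the Gateway reaction leaves vector-derived nucleotides in frame at the 3' end of the insert, so the translated protein carries a short stretch of extra residues at its C-terminus. The promoter field reads "PKG", which probably refers to a PGK promoter. In MSCV-type vectors that promoter commonly drives the puromycin marker while the viral LTR drives the insert, but the record does not spell out this arrangement and no feature table is available to confirm it.

The plasmid belongs to a collection of tumour virus ORF clones made for a systematic study of how viral proteins perturb host cell networks. It is suited to stable expression of tagged BFLF2 in mammalian cells for interaction and functional studies.
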