>Addgene plasmid #37931 | MSCV-N BFLF2 | depositor partial sequence | sequence record 47668 | Tag and insert
GATGACGATGACAAGCTCGATGGAGGATACCCATACGATGTTCCAGATTACGCTGCTCGAGGTTATCAAA
CAAGTTTGTACAAAAAAGTTGGCATGGCCCCGGTCACCCCAGATGCCGTGAATGCACGCCAACAGCGACC
GGCAGATCCCGCATTGCGCCGCCTAATGCATCCGCACCACAGAAACTACACGGCCTCAAAGGCCTCGGCG
CATAGCGTGAAGTCGGTGTCCAGGTGTGGAAAATCTCGCTCAGAGCTGGGAAGAATGGAAAGGGTTGGCA
GTGTGGCCCG
