>Addgene plasmid #37931 | MSCV-N BFLF2 | addgene partial sequence | sequence record 50648 | pLXSN-5
CTCACTCCTTCTCTAGGCGCCGGAATTAGATCTGCCACCATGGACTACAAGGATGACGATGACAAGCTCG
ATGGAGGATACCCATACGATGTTCCAGATTACGCTGCTCGAGGTTATCAAACAAGTTTGTACAAAAAAGT
TGGCATGGCCCCGGTCACCCCAGATGCCGTGAATGCACGCCAACAGCGACCGGCAGATCCCGCATTGCGC
CGCCTAATGCATCCGCACCACAGAAACTACACGGCCTCAAAGGCCTCGGCGCATAGCGTGAAGTCGGTGT
CCAGGTGTGGAAAATCTCGCTCAGAGCTGGGAAGAATGGAAAGGGTTGGCAGTGTGGCCCGATCAATATG
TTCCCGGCACACCAGACATGGTGTAGACAGATCCCATTTTTCACTACGGGACTTCTTCAGGGGAATCTCT
GCCAACTTTGAGCTGGGCAAAGATTTTCTGCGTGAGATGAACACCCCCATACATGTCTCAGAGGCCGTGT
TTCTCCCACTGTCACTGTGCACTCTCTCCCCCGGGCGCTGCCTTCGCCTGTCTCCCTTCGGCCACAGCCT
GACTCTGGGGTCTCACTGCGAGATCTGCATCAATAGGTCCCAGGTTCATGTGCCTCAGGAGTTTAGCTCC
ACNCAGCTCTCCTTCTTCAACAATGTCCACAAGATAATACCCAACAAGACCTTCTATGTGTCTCTGCTCA
GCAGCTCTCC
